Addgene plasmid #136120: PROM5_MpU6
Purpose: Mp U6 promoter (type III RNA polymerase promoter) to drive expression of gRNA for CRISPR/Cas9
Depositing lab: Jim Haseloff. Depositing organization: University of Cambridge. Publication: Systematic tools for reprogramming plant gene expression in a simple model, Marchantia polymorpha. Sauret-Gueto S, Frangedakis E, Silvestri L, Rebmann M, Tomaselli M, Markel K, Delmans M, West A, Patron NJ, Haseloff J. ACS Synth Biol. 2020 Mar 12. doi: 10.1021/acssynbio.9b00511. PubMed 32163700.
Backbone
  Vector backbone: pUAP4
  Vector type: Plant Expression, Synthetic Biology
Growth in bacteria
  Bacterial resistance: Chloramphenicol, 25 μg/mL
  Growth temperature: 37°C
  Growth strain: DH5alpha
  Copy number: High Copy
Gene/Insert
  Gene/Insert name: PROM5_MpU6
  Species: Marchantia polymorpha
  Mutation: BsaI/ SapI domesticated
  Cloning method: Restriction Enzyme; 5′ cloning site BsaI (destroyed during cloning); 3′ cloning site BsaI (destroyed during cloning)
  Sequencing primers: 5′ n/a
Terms and licenses: Academic/Nonprofit Terms; Industry Terms: Not Available to Industry
Depositor comments: Please visit https://www.biorxiv.org/content/10.1101/2020.02.29.971002v1 for bioRxiv preprint.
How to cite: PROM5_MpU6 was a gift from Jim Haseloff (Addgene plasmid # 136120 ; http://n2t.net/addgene:136120 ; RRID:Addgene_136120)
