[The description below was written by a language model from this plasmid's Addgene catalogue record and pLannotate feature annotations shown in this document.]
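Description:
PROM5_MpU6 is a basic DNA part plasmid for plant synthetic biology, carrying the U6 promoter from the liverwort Marchantia polymorpha in the pUAP4 backbone. The U6 promoter is recognised by RNA polymerase III, which makes it suited to producing short, uncapped, non-polyadenylated transcripts. Its stated purpose is to drive guide RNA expression for CRISPR/Cas9 genome editing. The insert has been "domesticated", meaning internal BsaI and SapI recognition sites were removed. This allows the part to be used in Type IIS restriction enzyme-based assembly schemes without being cut internally. The record lists BsaI as the cloning site at both ends, destroyed during cloning. The "PROM5" prefix presumably denotes the part's position class within a standardised assembly syntax, although the record does not define it.

The annotated features of the 4,069 nt sequence cover only the bacterial maintenance functions. These are a chloramphenicol acetyltransferase (cat) gene with its native promoter followed by the lambda t0 terminator, and a high-copy ColE1/pUC-type origin of replication. A putative bacterial terminator and a his operon terminator are also annotated, and they probably insulate the cloning region from read-through transcription. The U6 promoter itself was not picked up by the automated annotation and presumably lies in the unannotated stretch of the sequence. The plasmid is propagated in E. coli under chloramphenicol selection and carries no plant selection marker, T-DNA borders or gRNA scaffold in the annotation. It is therefore best understood as a source of a promoter module to be combined with other parts into gRNA transcription units and multigene constructs for Marchantia, rather than as a vector for direct plant transformation.
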