Features (pLannotate 1.2.2; 6 found; start..end, strand, type, name):
   1625..1668    +  terminator     bacterial terminator: putative bacterial transcription terminator
   1754..1851    +  promoter       cat promoter: promoter of the E. coli cat gene encoding chloramphenicol acetyltransferase
   1852..2508    +  CDS            cat: CAT_ECOLX - Experimental evidence at protein level: Swiss-Prot protein existence level 1. This enzyme is an effector of chloramphenicol resistance in bacteria. From Escherichia coli. This protein is used as a marker in many commonly used cloning vectors, such as pACYC184.
   2532..2626    +  terminator     lambda t0 terminator: transcription terminator from phage lambda
   2809..3397    +  rep_origin     ori: high-copy-number ColE1/pMB1/pBR322/pUC origin of replication
   3592..3649    -  terminator     his operon terminator: This putative transcriptin terminator from the E. coli his operon has a 2-bp deletion introduced during synthesis. Its efficiency has not been determined.
>Addgene plasmid #136120 | PROM5_MpU6 | addgene full sequence | sequence record 275193 | Addgene NGS Result
ACTTAAGGTACCTGGGCATGCATAGAAGCACAAGAAAGTTTCTTGGAATAAGCTCTTGCAGAGATATGAG
ATAGAACTTGCGTTGAGGAGTGTACTAGAGTGTTCGGAATTTGTTCCCATACATATATGTACTGTACTAT
AGTTTGACAAACATGGAGAGTGAATAGACGAAGGTCCTCTTATACTAACCGCCACTATATTGGGATGCAA
AAATTGATCACGATGGGGACTTGTACATAGAGAATTAATTTGTTTGTTTTTTAGTTTAGGATGTTTAATA
ATCTCACTGTCTAATGTCAGGTGGTTGTGTTTTTACTTTGTAGTTTGCGTGTGTGTGTGTGTCTGGTTTT
CGTTTCTATTTGTAAATCGTCAGACAATTAAAGATATTGGAATAGAAAGTTGTGAGTTTTTTGCTAGTTG
AAGGGTTTCTATAGTTCTCGTTTGAACTGTGAGAGATCACGAAGTTTATGATTTTGCTTATAGAGTGATA
CGTTATGGACTGCATTTTATCTGTATATTTGACACCAGTAAGTACAGAATGCTCTATAAAAAGAAATTAA
GTTTTCAGAGTAAAATGAAATAAGATTGCACATATTCATATTATATTTACATCATATGTGATGATTTTTT
GAAAATTTTCTTCGATATTGTGGATTGTTGACATATTTGAAAATAAATTTTTAACTCTTACATATAAATC
TTCCATAGGTTTTTTTTGACAATCCACAATATACTTTCTCAAAGAAAAACATAAATCATGTTTTTTTCCA
TAAAAAATAAATAAATTTGCAAGATGTATGTGTCAAATAGTTGATTGGATTAAAATAAAAGCCCATTCAC
CTTGAAACTATGTTAAATTTTTGTGAAAATCAAGATAAACCGACTTTTTATAGTCAGATTGTTAAATTCT
AATTGAGACTTGCATGTGTTATTTATCTTAATTATTCATGAAAAATCTGATTATATTTTTTATTAATCAG
CACATAAGTTTGTGAAATTTTATGATCAATCCGATTCATCAAGTTGAAGATATATTACAAGCTAATGAGT
ATAACACATTAACTAGCATTGTTCAATTGTTATTGATACTATGTATGTAGTTTAGAAAAATTAAAATGAG
ATGTAGATGATGCAGTTTTGACACATCTTAAACATGTAGCCTGGATTAATTTACAAATTTTTGTAGTCAA
TCAGTAATATGATTGTATTTTTCTTGAAATTTACAACAAAAATGTGCTTTTGAAACTATTATTGTTGTTA
TTTTATCTTCAAGTTTTTTTTCTAAAAAATTATAAACAATGAGAGTATGATAGGAAAATTTGTTTTTTTC
ATTAAAAAGCATTATGATAGCTGAGTTTGCGATGTTTTGAGCTAAAAAATATTTAAATAAATAAAGATAT
AAACATATTTTGTCTCGTGGGTTAAAATATATATGAAAGATCTTAGTATAACATTATGAAACTGATATGT
AATATATGATCTAATAATAAATTAAAATTTGATCAAATTTTTTAACGAGTTCAATTTTTTTTAAAGTTAT
TATCATGACGTATTAGACTTATGAGAAAGAAAAATTGATCTTTAAAAATCTCTTTTGAATGAATACTCCC
GAGACCGAATTCCAGAAATCATCCTTAGCGAAAGCTAAGGATTTTTTTTATCTGAAATTCTGCCTCGTGA
TACGCCTATTTTTATAGGTTAATGTCATGATAATAATGGTTTCTTAGACGTCAGGTGGCACTCGAGTTGA
TCGGGCACGTAAGAGGTTCCAACTTTCACCATAATGAAATAAGATCACTACCGGGCGTATTTTTTGAGTT
ATCGAGATTTTCAGGAGCTAAGGAAGCTAAAATGGAGAAAAAAATCACTGGATATACCACCGTTGATATA
TCCCAATGGCATCGTAAAGAACATTTTGAGGCATTTCAGTCAGTTGCTCAATGTACCTATAACCAGACCG
TTCAGCTGGATATTACGGCCTTTTTAAAGACCGTAAAGAAAAATAAGCACAAGTTTTATCCGGCCTTTAT
TCACATTCTTGCCCGCCTGATGAATGCTCATCCGGAATTTCGTATGGCAATGAAAGACGGTGAGCTGGTG
ATATGGGATAGTGTTCACCCTTGTTACACCGTTTTCCATGAGCAAACTGAAACGTTTTCATCGCTCTGGA
GTGAATACCACGACGATTTCCGGCAGTTTCTACACATATATTCGCAAGATGTGGCGTGTTACGGTGAAAA
CCTGGCCTATTTCCCTAAAGGGTTTATTGAGAATATGTTTTTCGTCTCAGCCAATCCCTGGGTGAGTTTC
ACCAGTTTTGATTTAAACGTGGCCAATATGGACAACTTCTTCGCCCCCGTTTTCACCATGGGCAAATATT
ATACGCAAGGCGACAAGGTGCTGATGCCGCTGGCGATTCAGGTTCATCATGCCGTTTGTGATGGCTTCCA
TGTCGGCAGAATGCTTAATGAATTACAACAGTACTGCGATGAGTGGCAGGGCGGGGCGTAATTTGATATC
GAGCTCGCTTGGACTCCTGTTGATAGATCCAGTAATGACCTCAGAACTCCATCTGGATTTGTTCAGAACG
CTCGGTTGCCGCCGGGCGTTTTTTATTGGTGAGAATCCAAGCCTCGAGCTGTCAGACCAAGTTTACTCAT
ATATACTTTAGATTGATTTAAAACTTCATTTTTAATTTAAAAGGATCTAGGTGAAGATCCTTTTTGATAA
TCTCATGACCAAAATCCCTTAACGTGAGTTTTCGTTCCACTGAGCGTCAGACCCCGTAGAAAAGATCAAA
GGATCTTCTTGAGATCCTTTTTTTCTGCGCGTAATCTGCTGCTTGCAAACAAAAAAACCACCGCTACCAG
CGGTGGTTTGTTTGCCGGATCAAGAGCTACCAACTCTTTTTCCGAAGGTAACTGGCTTCAGCAGAGCGCA
GATACCAAATACTGTTCTTCTAGTGTAGCCGTAGTTAGGCCACCACTTCAAGAACTCTGTAGCACCGCCT
ACATACCTCGCTCTGCTAATCCTGTTACCAGTGGCTGCTGCCAGTGGCGATAAGTCGTGTCTTACCGGGT
TGGACTCAAGACGATAGTTACCGGATAAGGCGCAGCGGTCGGGCTGAACGGGGGGTTCGTGCACACAGCC
CAGCTTGGAGCGAACGACCTACACCGAACTGAGATACCTACAGCGTGAGCTATGAGAAAGCGCCACGCTT
CCCGAAGGGAGAAAGGCGGACAGGTATCCGGTAAGCGGCAGGGTCGGAACAGGAGAGCGCACGAGGGAGC
TTCCAGGGGGAAACGCCTGGTATCTTTATAGTCCTGTCGGGTTTCGCCACCTCTGACTTGAGCGTCGATT
TTTGTGATGCTCGTCAGGGGGGCGGAGCCTGTGGAAAAACGCCAGCAACGCGGCCTTTTTACGGTTCCTG
GCCTTTTGCTGGCCTTTTGCTCACATGTTCTTTCCTGCGTTATCCCCTGATTCTGTGGATAACCGTATTA
CCGCCTTTGAGTGAGCTGATACCGCTCGCCGCAGCCGAACGACCGAGCGCAGCGAGTCAGTGAGCGAGGA
AGCCTGCATAACGCGAAGTAATCTTTTCGGTTTTAAAGAAAAAGGGCAGGGTGGTGACACCTTGCCCTTT
TTTGCCGGACTGCAGGGTCTCACGAGAGGCTGGGTGCAACTCTGCTTTATATCCACCATTATTCAGTTCT
TCACTAAACGTATGGTGCAATAAATGAGGCCAGCGCCACGTGTCTCAACTGTGGTCATTCTTCGATCCAC
TGTGCACTGTTTGTTGTCTCAAGAAGTCAGATTCTGGACCCAGGAAGAAACAAGAAGGTGGATAAATCGA
CCACTCAAAAGTTCTGAAACAAGTGACTGACTAGTGAACAGCAGTTCATAAATTCCATATGGTTCGGGGA
GACAGAGAAAGAGAGCAATCCGAACTCCAAGGAAACTAGCCGGATACATCTCTCGTGACGCTTCGACTTT
TTTCTTATTTTTGTGCAGTTGCGTCACTCTGAGCCATCAAAGGGAGAACTGAAAAGGCTGTGAAGTGACT
ATGCGCGCG
